LOCUS       Exported 7579 bp ds-DNA circular SYN 13-MAY-2021
DEFINITION  Mammalian expression plasmid for SARS-CoV-2 3C-like proteinase.
ACCESSION   .
VERSION     .
KEYWORDS    pGBW-m4133870
SOURCE      synthetic DNA construct
  ORGANISM  synthetic DNA construct
REFERENCE   1 (bases 1 to 7579)
  TITLE     SARS-CoV-2 protein Mammalian expression constructs, tagged, for
            protein expression and/or purification
REFERENCE   2 (bases 1 to 7579)
  AUTHORS   .
  TITLE     Direct Submission
  JOURNAL   Exported May 13, 2021 from SnapGene Server 1.1.58
            http://www.snapgene.com
FEATURES             Location/Qualifiers
     source          1..7579
                     /organism="synthetic DNA construct"
                     /mol_type="other DNA"
     CDS             920..940
                     /codon_start=1
                     /product="tobacco etch virus (TEV) protease recognition and
                     cleavage site"
                     /label=TEV site
                     /translation="ENLYFQS"
     CDS             974..1051
                     /codon_start=1
                     /product="calmodulin-binding peptide"
                     /label=CBP
                     /note="derived from skeletal muscle myosin light chain
                     kinase; binds calmodulin with nanomolar affinity in the
                     presence of calcium"
                     /translation="KRRWKKNFIAVSAANRFKKISSSGAL"
     CDS             1079..1099
                     /codon_start=1
                     /product="tobacco etch virus (TEV) protease recognition and
                     cleavage site"
                     /label=TEV site
                     /translation="ENLYFQG"
     polyA_signal    1548..1669
                     /label=SV40 poly(A) signal
                     /note="SV40 polyadenylation signal"
     primer_bind     complement(1559..1578)
                     /label=EBV-rev
                     /note="SV40 polyA terminator, reverse primer"
     primer_bind     1613..1632
                     /label=SV40pA-R
                     /note="SV40 polyA, reverse primer"
     terminator      1784..1830
                     /label=T7 terminator
                     /note="transcription terminator for bacteriophage T7 RNA
                     polymerase"
     terminator      1860..1996
                     /label=rrnG terminator
                     /note="transcription terminator from the E. coli ribosomal
                     RNA rrnG operon (Albrechtsen et al., 1991)"
     misc_feature    2041..2112
                     /label=3' beta-globin insulator
                     /note="insulator downstream of the human beta-globin locus
                     (Farrell et al., 2002)"
     rep_origin      complement(2338..2926)
                     /direction=LEFT
                     /label=ori
                     /note="high-copy-number ColE1/pMB1/pBR322/pUC origin of
                     replication"
     primer_bind     complement(2418..2437)
                     /label=pBR322ori-F
                     /note="pBR322 origin, forward primer"
     promoter        3426..4635
                     /label=UbC promoter
                     /note="human ubiquitin C promoter"
     primer_bind     4472..4491
                     /label=hUBCpro-F
                     /note="Human Ubiquitin C (UbC) promoter, forward primer"
     CDS             4639..5238
                     /codon_start=1
                     /gene="pac from Streptomyces alboniger"
                     /product="puromycin N-acetyltransferase"
                     /label=PuroR
                     /note="confers resistance to puromycin"
                     /translation="MTEYKPTVRLATRDDVPRAVRTLAAAFADYPATRHTVDPDRHIER
                     VTELQELFLTRVGLDIGKVWVADDGAAVAVWTTPESVEAGAVFAEIGPRMAELSGSRLA
                     AQQQMEGLLAPHRPKEPAWFLATVGVSPDHQGKGLGSAVVLPGVEAAERAGVPAFLETS
                     APRNLPFYERLGFTVTADVEVPEGPRTWCMTRKPGA"
     primer_bind     complement(4639..4658)
                     /label=Puro-R
                     /note="Puromycin resistance gene, reverse primer. Also
                     called puro-variant-R"
     primer_bind     5135..5155
                     /label=Puro-F
                     /note="Puromycin resistance gene, forward primer"
     polyA_signal    5265..5313
                     /note="synthetic polyadenylation signal"
     CDS             5579..6439
                     /codon_start=1
                     /gene="bla"
                     /product="beta-lactamase"
                     /label=AmpR
                     /note="confers resistance to ampicillin, carbenicillin, and
                     related antibiotics"
                     /translation="MSIQHFRVALIPFFAAFCLPVFAHPETLVKVKDAEDQLGARVGYI
                     ELDLNSGKILESFRPEERFPMMSTFKVLLCGAVLSRIDAGQEQLGRRIHYSQNDLVEYS
                     PVTEKHLTDGMTVRELCSAAITMSDNTAANLLLTTIGGPKELTAFLHNMGDHVTRLDRW
                     EPELNEAIPNDERDTTMPVAMATTLRKLLTGELLTLASRQQLIDWMEADKVAGPLLRSA
                     LPAGWFIADKSGAGERGSRGIIAALGPDGKPSRIVVIYTTGSQATMDERNRQIAEIGAS
                     LIKHW"
     primer_bind     complement(5797..5816)
                     /label=Amp-R
                     /note="Ampicillin resistance gene, reverse primer"
     terminator      6452..6588
                     /label=rrnG terminator
                     /note="transcription terminator from the E. coli ribosomal
                     RNA rrnG operon (Albrechtsen et al., 1991)"
     misc_feature    6733..6804
                     /label=5' beta-globin insulator
                     /note="insulator upstream of the human beta-globin locus
                     (Farrell et al., 2002)"
     terminator      6809..6855
                     /label=T7 terminator
                     /note="transcription terminator for bacteriophage T7 RNA
                     polymerase"
     polyA_signal    6873..6921
                     /note="synthetic polyadenylation signal"
     enhancer        7002..7305
                     /label=CMV enhancer
                     /note="human cytomegalovirus immediate early enhancer"
     promoter        7307..7509
                     /label=CMV promoter
                     /note="human cytomegalovirus (CMV) immediate early
                     promoter"
     primer_bind     7460..7480
                     /label=CMV-F
                     /note="Human CMV immediate early promoter, forward primer"
     regulatory      7578..8
                     /regulatory_class="other"
                     /note="vertebrate consensus sequence for strong initiation
                     of translation (Kozak, 1987)"
ORIGIN
        1 caccatgggt tttagaaaaa tggcattccc atctggtaaa gttgagggtt gtatggtaca
       61 agtaacttgt ggtacaacta cacttaacgg tctttggctt gatgacgtag tttactgtcc
      121 aagacatgtg atctgcacct ctgaagacat gcttaaccct aattatgaag atttactcat
      181 tcgtaagtct aatcataatt tcttggtaca ggctggtaat gttcaactca gggttattgg
      241 acattctatg caaaattgtg tacttaagct taaggttgat acagccaatc ctaagacacc
      301 taagtataag tttgttcgca ttcaaccagg acagactttt tcagtgttag cttgttacaa
      361 tggttcacca tctggtgttt accaatgtgc tatgaggccc aatttcacta ttaagggttc
      421 attccttaat ggttcatgtg gtagtgttgg ttttaacata gattatgact gtgtctcttt
      481 ttgttacatg caccatatgg aattaccaac tggagttcat gctggcacag acttagaagg
      541 taacttttat ggaccttttg ttgacaggca aacagcacaa gcagctggta cggacacaac
      601 tattacagtt aatgttttag cttggttgta cgctgctgtt ataaatggag acaggtggtt
      661 tctcaatcga tttaccacaa ctcttaatga ctttaacctt gtggctatga agtacaatta
      721 tgaacctcta acacaagacc atgttgacat actaggacct ctttctgctc aaactggaat
      781 tgccgtttta gatatgtgtg cttcattaaa agaattactg caaaatggta tgaatggacg
      841 taccatattg ggtagtgctt tattagaaga tgaatttaca ccttttgatg ttgttagaca
      901 atgctcaggt gttactttcg aaaaccttta ctttcagtcg ggacggcgaa tcccggggct
      961 gataaatccc tggaaaagga gatggaagaa gaactttatt gcagtgtctg cggctaaccg
     1021 gttcaaaaag atcagttcaa gcggcgccct agattacgac attcctacga ccgcctccga
     1081 gaatctctat ttccagggtg aatttggctt ggcacaacat gacgaggccg tcgataacaa
     1141 gtttaataaa gaacagcaga acgctttcta tgagatcctt cacttaccaa atctgaacga
     1201 agagcaacgc aacgctttca ttcagagcct gaaagacgat ccctcgcagt ctgcaaatct
     1261 cctggccgaa gccaagaagc tgaatgacgc acaggctcca aaagttgata acaagtttaa
     1321 caaggagcag cagaatgctt tctacgagat attgcacctt cctaatctga atgaggaaca
     1381 aagaaatgca tttatccagt ccctaaaaga cgatccatca cagagtgcca acctgcttgc
     1441 ggaagccaaa aagctcaatg atgcccaggc cccgaaagta gacgcgaacc atcaataagc
     1501 tagcttgact gactgagata cagcgtacct tcagctcaca gacatgataa gatacattga
     1561 tgagtttgga caaaccacaa ctagaatgca gtgaaaaaaa tgctttattt gtgaaatttg
     1621 tgatgctatt gctttatttg taaccattat aagctgcaat aaacaagtta acaacaacaa
     1681 ttgcattcat tttatgtttc aggttcaggg ggaggtgtgg gaggtttttt aaagcaagta
     1741 aaacctctac aaatgtggta ttggcccatc tctatcggta tcgtagcata accccttggg
     1801 gcctctaaac gggtcttgag gggttttttg tgcccctcgg gccggattgc tatctaccgg
     1861 cattggcgca gaaaaaaatg cctgatgcga cgctgcgcgt cttatactcc cacatatgcc
     1921 agattcagca acggatacgg cttccccaac ttgcccactt ccatacgtgt cctccttacc
     1981 agaaatttat ccttaaggtc gtcagctatc ctgcaggcga tctctcgatt tcgatcaaga
     2041 cattccttta atggtctttt ctggacacca ctaggggtca gaagtagttc atcaaacttt
     2101 cttccctccc taatctcatt ggttaccttg ggctatcgaa acttaattaa ccagtcaagt
     2161 cagctacttg gcgagatcga cttgtctggg tttcgactac gctcagaatt gcgtcagtca
     2221 agttcgatct ggtccttgct attgcacccg ttctccgatt acgagtttca tttaaatcat
     2281 gtgagcaaaa ggccagcaaa aggccaggaa ccgtaaaaag gccgcgttgc tggcgttttt
     2341 ccataggctc cgcccccctg acgagcatca caaaaatcga cgctcaagtc agaggtggcg
     2401 aaacccgaca ggactataaa gataccaggc gtttccccct ggaagctccc tcgtgcgctc
     2461 tcctgttccg accctgccgc ttaccggata cctgtccgcc tttctccctt cgggaagcgt
     2521 ggcgctttct catagctcac gctgtaggta tctcagttcg gtgtaggtcg ttcgctccaa
     2581 gctgggctgt gtgcacgaac cccccgttca gcccgaccgc tgcgccttat ccggtaacta
     2641 tcgtcttgag tccaacccgg taagacacga cttatcgcca ctggcagcag ccactggtaa
     2701 caggattagc agagcgaggt atgtaggcgg tgctacagag ttcttgaagt ggtggcctaa
     2761 ctacggctac actagaagaa cagtatttgg tatctgcgct ctgctgaagc cagttacctt
     2821 cggaaaaaga gttggtagct cttgatccgg caaacaaacc accgctggta gcggtggttt
     2881 ttttgtttgc aagcagcaga ttacgcgcag aaaaaaagga tctcaagaag atcctttgat
     2941 cttttctacg gggtctgacg ctcagtggaa cgaaaactca cgttaaggga ttttggtcat
     3001 gagattatca aaaaggatct tcacctagat ccttttaaat taaaaatgaa gttttaaatc
     3061 aatctaaagt atatatgagt aaacttggtc tgacagttac caatgcttaa tcagtgaggc
     3121 acctatctca gcgatctgtc tatttcgttc atccatagtt gcatttaaat ttccgaactc
     3181 tccaaggccc tcgtcggaaa atcttcaaac ctttcgtccg atccatcttg caggctacct
     3241 ctcgaacgaa ctatcgcaag tctcttggcc ggccttgcgc cttggctatt gcttggcagc
     3301 gcctatcgcc aggtattact ccaatcccga atatccgaga tcgggatcac ccgagagaag
     3361 ttcaacctac atcctcaatc ccgatctatc cgagatccga ggaatatcga aatcggggcg
     3421 cgcctggcct ccgcgccggg ttttggcgcc tcccgcgggc gcccccctcg tcacggcgag
     3481 cgctgccacg tcagacgaag ggcgcaggag cgtcctgatc cttccgcccg gacgctcagg
     3541 acagcggccc gctgctcata agactcggcc ttagaacccc agtatcagca gaaggacatt
     3601 ttaggacggg acttgggtga ctctagggca ctggttttct ttccagagag cggaacaggc
     3661 gaggaaaagt agtcccttct cggcgattct gcggagggat ctccgtgggg cggtgaacgc
     3721 cgatgattat ataaggacgc gccgggtgtg gcacagctag ttccgtcgca gccgggattt
     3781 gggtcgcggt tcttgtttgt ggatcgctgt gatcgtcact tggtgagtag cgggctgctg
     3841 ggctggccgg ggctttcgtg gccgccgggc cgctcggtgg gacggaagcg tgtggagaga
     3901 ccgccaaggg ctgtagtctg ggtccgcgag caaggttgcc ctgaactggg ggttgggggg
     3961 agcgcagcaa aatggcggct gttcccgagt cttgaatgga agacgcttgt gaggcgggct
     4021 gtgaggtcgt tgaaacaagg tggggggcat ggtgggcggc aagaacccaa ggtcttgagc
     4081 ccttcgctaa tgcgggaaag ctcttattcg ggtgagatgg gctgggcacc atctggggac
     4141 cctgacgtga agtttgtcac tgactggaga actcggtttg tcgtctgttg cgggggcggc
     4201 agttatggcg gtgccgttgg gcagtgcacc cgtacctttg ggagcgcgcg ccctcgtcgt
     4261 gtcgtgacgt cacccgttct gttggcttat aatgcagggt ggggccacct gccggtaggt
     4321 gtgcggtagg cttttctccg tcgcaggacg cagggttcgg gcctagggta ggctctcctg
     4381 aatcgacagg cgccggacct ctggtgaggg gagggataag tgaggcgtca gtttctttgg
     4441 tcggttttat gtacctatct tcttaagtag ctgaagctcc ggttttgaac tatgcgctcg
     4501 gggttggcga gtgtgttttg tgaagttttt taggcacctt ttgaaatgta atcatttggg
     4561 tcaatatgta attttcagtg ttagacttgt aaattgtccg ctaaattctg gccgtttttg
     4621 gcttttttgt tagacaacat gaccgagtac aagcccacgg tgcgcctcgc cacccgcgac
     4681 gacgtcccca gggccgtacg caccctcgcc gccgcgttcg ccgactaccc cgccacgcgc
     4741 cacaccgtcg atccggaccg ccacatcgag cgggtcaccg agctgcaaga actcttcctc
     4801 acgcgcgtcg ggctcgacat cggcaaggtg tgggtcgcgg acgacggcgc cgcggtggcg
     4861 gtctggacca cgccggagag cgtcgaagcg ggggcggtgt tcgccgagat cggcccgcgc
     4921 atggccgagt tgagcggttc ccggctggcc gcgcagcaac agatggaggg cctcctggcg
     4981 ccgcaccggc ccaaggagcc cgcgtggttc ctggccaccg tcggcgtctc gcccgaccac
     5041 cagggcaagg gtctgggcag cgccgtcgtg ctccccggag tggaggccgc cgagcgcgcc
     5101 ggggtgcccg ccttcctgga gacctccgcg ccccgcaacc tccccttcta cgagcggctc
     5161 ggcttcaccg tcaccgccga cgtcgaggtg cccgaaggac cgcgcacctg gtgcatgacc
     5221 cgcaagcccg gtgcctaggc tagtatgtaa gcctagtctt agataataaa atcgctatcc
     5281 atcgaagatg gatgtgtgtt ggttttttgt gtgtgtaacg ctaggcgcgc ctggtgtacc
     5341 gagaacgatc ctctcagtgc gagtctcgac gatccatatc gttgcttggc agtcagccag
     5401 tcggaatcca gcttgggacc caggaagtcc aatcgtcaga tattgtactc aagcctggtc
     5461 acggcagcgt accgatctgt ttaaacctag atattgatag tctgatcggt caacgtataa
     5521 tcgagtccta gcttttgcaa acatctatca agagacagga tcagcaggag gctttcgcat
     5581 gagtattcaa catttccgtg tcgcccttat tccctttttt gcggcatttt gccttcctgt
     5641 ttttgctcac ccagaaacgc tggtgaaagt aaaagatgct gaagatcagt tgggtgcgcg
     5701 agtgggttac atcgaactgg atctcaacag cggtaagatc cttgagagtt ttcgccccga
     5761 agaacgcttt ccaatgatga gcacttttaa agttctgcta tgtggcgcgg tattatcccg
     5821 tattgacgcc gggcaagagc aactcggtcg ccgcatacac tattctcaga atgacttggt
     5881 tgagtattca ccagtcacag aaaagcatct tacggatggc atgacagtaa gagaattatg
     5941 cagtgctgcc ataaccatga gtgataacac tgcggccaac ttacttctga caacgattgg
     6001 aggaccgaag gagctaaccg cttttttgca caacatgggg gatcatgtaa ctcgccttga
     6061 tcgttgggaa ccggagctga atgaagccat accaaacgac gagcgtgaca ccacgatgcc
     6121 tgtagcaatg gcaacaacct tgcgtaaact attaactggc gaactactta ctctagcttc
     6181 ccggcaacag ttgatagact ggatggaggc ggataaagtt gcaggaccac ttctgcgctc
     6241 ggcccttccg gctggctggt ttattgctga taaatctgga gccggtgagc gtgggtctcg
     6301 cggtatcatt gcagcactgg ggccagatgg taagccctcc cgtatcgtag ttatctacac
     6361 gacggggagt caggcaacta tggatgaacg aaatagacag atcgctgaga taggtgcctc
     6421 actgattaag cattggtaac cgattctagg tgcattggcg cagaaaaaaa tgcctgatgc
     6481 gacgctgcgc gtcttatact cccacatatg ccagattcag caacggatac ggcttcccca
     6541 acttgcccac ttccatacgt gtcctcctta ccagaaattt atccttaaga tcgtttaaac
     6601 tcgactctgg ctctatcgaa tctccgtcgt ttcgagctta cgcgaacagc cgtggcgctc
     6661 atttgctcgt cgggcatcga atctcgtcag ctatcgtcag cttacctttt tggcagcgat
     6721 cgcggctccc gacatcttgg accattagct ccacaggtat cttcttccct ctagtggtca
     6781 taacagcagc ttcagctacc tctcaattca aaaaacccct caagacccgt ttagaggccc
     6841 caaggggtta tgctatcaat cgttgcgtta cacacacaaa aaaccaacac acatccatct
     6901 tcgatggata gcgattttat tatctaactg ctgatcgagt gtagccagat ctagtaatca
     6961 attacggggt cattagttca tagcccatat atggagttcc gcgttacata acttacggta
     7021 aatggcccgc ctggctgacc gcccaacgac ccccgcccat tgacgtcaat aatgacgtat
     7081 gttcccatag taacgccaat agggactttc cattgacgtc aatgggtgga gtatttacgg
     7141 taaactgccc acttggcagt acatcaagtg tatcatatgc caagtacgcc ccctattgac
     7201 gtcaatgacg gtaaatggcc cgcctggcat tatgcccagt acatgacctt atgggacttt
     7261 cctacttggc agtacatcta cgtattagtc atcgctatta ccatgctgat gcggttttgg
     7321 cagtacatca atgggcgtgg atagcggttt gactcacggg gatttccaag tctccacccc
     7381 attgacgtca atgggagttt gttttggcac caaaatcaac gggactttcc aaaatgtcgt
     7441 aacaactccg ccccattgac gcaaatgggc ggtaggcgtg tacggtggga ggtctatata
     7501 agcagagctg gtttagtgaa ccgtcagatc agatctttgt cgatcctacc atccactcga
     7561 cacacccgcc agcggccgc
//
