[The description below was written by a language model from this plasmid's Addgene catalogue record and the feature table of its GenBank file.]
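Description:
pGBW-m4133870 is a mammalian expression plasmid built on the pTwist_CMV_Puro_6 backbone for producing the SARS-CoV-2 3C-like proteinase (nsp5, the main protease processed from the ORF1ab polyprotein) in wild-type form. It is maintained in E. coli through a high-copy ColE1/pUC-type origin and a beta-lactamase gene conferring ampicillin resistance. For selection in mammalian cells it carries a separate cassette in which the human ubiquitin C promoter drives puromycin N-acetyltransferase, terminated by a synthetic polyadenylation signal.

The expression unit uses the CMV immediate-early enhancer and promoter followed by a Kozak consensus that spans the numbering origin of the circular map. The roughly 0.9 kb nsp5 coding region is not annotated as its own feature, but it would occupy the interval between the Kozak sequence and the first tag element. Downstream, the backbone supplies a C-terminal cleavable tandem affinity ("TapTag") module: a TEV protease site, a calmodulin-binding peptide, and a second TEV site, followed by an unannotated stretch before the SV40 polyadenylation signal. This stretch may hold further tag sequence, although the record does not say so. The TEV sites allow the tag to be removed after capture, and the calmodulin-binding peptide permits calcium-dependent binding to calmodulin resin.

The transcription units are flanked by bacterial rrnG and T7 terminators and by short 5' and 3' beta-globin insulator elements, which help isolate the cassettes from read-through and neighbouring regulatory influence. The plasmid belongs to a set of tagged SARS-CoV-2 protein constructs intended for expression and purification from mammalian cells. The annotated sequence is 7,579 bp, somewhat larger than the sum of the catalogued backbone and insert sizes.
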