Addgene plasmid #152903: pGBW-m4133870
Purpose: Mammalian expression plasmid for SARS-CoV-2 3C-like proteinase
Depositing lab: Ginkgo Bioworks & Benjie Chen. Depositing organization: Ginkgo Bioworks.
Backbone
  Vector backbone: pTwist_CMV_Puro_6
  Backbone size w/o insert (bp): 6080
  Vector type: Mammalian Expression
  Selectable markers: Puromycin
Growth in bacteria
  Bacterial resistance: Ampicillin, 100 μg/mL
  Growth temperature: 37°C
  Growth strain: DH5alpha
  Copy number: High Copy
Gene/Insert
  Gene/Insert name: SARS-CoV-2 3C-like proteinase (alt name: nsp5)
  Species: Severe acute respiratory syndrome coronavirus 2
  Insert size (bp): 911
  Mutation: wt
  Entrez Gene: ORF1ab (a.k.a. GU280_gp01)
  Promoter: CMV
  Tag / fusion protein: Cleavable TEV;TapTag (C terminal on backbone)
  Cloning method: Unknown
Resource information
  A portion of this plasmid was derived from a plasmid made by: GinkgoBioworks
Depositor comments: NCBI reference sequence: YP_009725301.1
How to cite: pGBW-m4133870 was a gift from Ginkgo Bioworks & Benjie Chen (Addgene plasmid # 152903 ; http://n2t.net/addgene:152903 ; RRID:Addgene_152903)
